>Addgene plasmid #183913 | pKSB-AeU6-2gRNA | addgene full sequence | sequence record 361375 | Addgene NGS Result
CTAAATTGTAAGCGTTAATATTTTGTTAAAATTCGCGTTAAATTTTTGTTAAATCAGCTCATTTTTTAAC
CAATAGGCCGAAATCGGCAAAATCCCTTATAAATCAAAAGAATAGACCGAGATAGGGT
[37 nt withheld, positions 129-165]
AAAGAACGTGGACTCCAACGTCAAAGG
[49 nt withheld, positions 193-241]
T
[91 nt withheld, positions 243-333]
G
[124 nt withheld, positions 335-458]
CCCATTCGCCATTCAGGCTGCGCAACTGTTGGGAAGGGCGATCGGTGCGGGCCTCTTCGCTATTACGCCA
GCTGGCGAAAGGGGGATGTGCTGCAAGGCGATTAAGTTGGGTAACGCCAGGGTTTTCCCAGTCACGACGT
TGTAAAACGACGGCCAGTGAATTGTAATACGACTCACTATAGGGCGAATTGGAGCTCCACCGCGGTGGCG
GCCGCTCTAGAACTAGTGGATCCCCCGGTCTCACTCTAATTGGAGCTGCCAGACAAATTTGATTTGTCCG
TGCGGTATGCATATGTACCTACTTACGTCTGTCGTTTTGTCTCCGTTTACCGGGAGGGAAAGTCTGGAAA
CATGGAAACTCTATAGTTGCCAGGTAGACCATCTGCCTCCGTCGGCTGGCTGGATTCCAATTTGAATATT
GGCTAATTGGAAGAGATGGAAGTTTTTGAATGGATGATTGAATAATTGAAGCGACTCCGGGTACCTGTTT
GTAAGCTCTGCAACAGTGCCATAGATTCGTGTCAGTCCATCACTAGAATCAAATCAACTTGTACTTGATA
TATAAGAGCAGAGGCAAGAGTAGTGAAATGCAGTCTTCGAGAAGACCTGTTTCAGAGCTATGCTGGAAAC
AGCATAGCAAGTTGAAATAAGGCTAGTCCGTTATCAACTTGAAAAAGTGGCACCGAGTCGGTGCTTTTTT
TACAAATCTATTATGCATGAGGTACTATGTTGGCAGAGTAATGAATTCCAGAGACCGGGCTGCAGGAATT
CGATATCAAGCTTATCGATACCGTCGACCTCGAGGGGGGGCCCGGTACCAGCTTTTGTTCCCTTTAGTGA
GGGTTAATTTCGAGCTTGGCGTAATCATGGTCATAGCTGTTTCCTGTGTGAAATTGTTATCCGCTCACAA
TTCCACACAACATACGAGCCGGAAGCATAAAGTGTAAAGCCTGGGGTGCCTAATGAGTGAGCTAACTCAC
ATTAATTGCGTTGCGCTCACTGCCCGCTTTCCAGTCGGGAAACCTGTCGTGCCAGCTGCATTAATGAATC
GGCCAACGCGCGGGGAGAGGCGGTTTGCGTATTGGGCGCTCTTCCGCTTCCTCGCTCACTGACTCGCTGC
GCTCGGTCGTTCGGCTGCGGCGAGCGGTATCAGCTCACTCAAAGGCGGTAATACGGTTATCCACAGAATC
AGGGGATAACGCAGGAAAGAACATGTGAGCAAAAGGCCAGCAAAAGGCCAGGAACCGTAAAAAGGCCGCG
TTGCTGGCGTTTTTCCATAGGCTCCGCCCCCCTGACGAGCATCACAAAAATCGACGCTCAAGTCAGAGGT
GGCGAAACCCGACAGGACTATAAAGATACCAGGCGTTTCCCCCTGGAAGCTCCCTCGTGCGCTCTCCTGT
TCCGACCCTGCCGCTTACCGGATACCTGTCCGCCTTTCTCCCTTCGGGAAGCGTGGCGCTTTCTCATAGC
TCACGCTGTAGGTATCTCAGTTCGGTGTAGGTCGTTCGCTCCAAGCTGGGCTGTGTGCACGAACCCCCCG
TTCAGCCCGACCGCTGCGCCTTATCCGGTAACTATCGTCTTGAGTCCAACCCGGTAAGACACGACTTATC
GCCACTGGCAGCAGCCACTGGTAACAGGATTAGCAGAGCGAGGTATGTAGGCGGTGCTACAGAGTTCTTG
AAGTGGTGGCCTAACTACGGCTACACTAGAAGAACAGTATTTGGTATCTGCGCTCTGCTGAAGCCAGTTA
CCTTCGGAAAAAGAGTTGGTAGCTCTTGATCCGGCAAACAAACCACCGCTGGTAGCGGTGGTTTTTTTGT
TTGCAAGCAGCAGATTACGCGCAGAAAAAAAGGATCTCAAGAAGATCCTTTGATCTTTTCTACGGGGTCT
GACGCTCAGTGGAACGAAAACTCACGTTAAGGGATTTTGGTCATGAGATTATCAAAAAGGATCTTCACCT
AGATCCTTTTAAATTAAAAATGAAGTTTTAAATCAATCTAAAGTATATATGAGTAAACTTGGTCTGACAG
TTACCAATGCTTAATCAGTGAGGCACCTATCTCAGCGATCTGTCTATTTCGTTCATCCATAGTTGCCTGA
CTCCCCGTCGTGTAGATAACTACGATACGGGAGGGCTTACCATCTGGCCCCAGTGCTGCAATGATACCGC
GAGATCCACGCTCACCGGCTCCAGATTTATCAGCAATAAACCAGCCAGCCGGAAGGGCCGAGCGCAGAAG
TGGTCCTGCAACTTTATCCGCCTCCATCCAGTCTATTAATTGTTGCCGGGAAGCTAGAGTAAGTAGTTCG
CCAGTTAATAGTTTGCGCAACGTTGTTGCCATTGCTACAGGCATCGTGGTGTCACGCTCGTCGTTTGGTA
TGGCTTCATTCAGCTCCGGTTCCCAACGATCAAGGCGAGTTACATGATCCCCCATGTTGTGCAAAAAAGC
GGTTAGCTCCTTCGGTCCTCCGATCGTTGTCAGAAGTAAGTTGGCCGCAGTGTTATCACTCATGGTTATG
GCAGCACTGCATAATTCTCTTACTGTCATGCCATCCGTAAGATGCTTTTCTGTGACTGGTGAGTACTCAA
CCAAGTCATTCTGAGAATAGTGTATGCGGCGACCGAGTTGCTCTTGCCCGGCGTCAATACGGGATAATAC
CGCGCCACATAGCAGAACTTTAAAAGTGCTCATCATTGGAAAACGTTCTTCGGGGCGAAAACTCTCAAGG
ATCTTACCGCTGTTGAGATCCAGTTCGATGTAACCCACTCGTGCACCCAACTGATCTTCAGCATCTTTTA
CTTTCACCAGCGTTTCTGGGTGAGCAAAAACAGGAAGGCAAAATGCCGCAAAAAAGGGAATAAGGGCGAC
ACGGAAATGTTGAATACTCATACTCTTCCTTTTTCAATATTATTGAAGCATTTATCAGGGTTATTGTCTC
ATGAGCGGATACATATTTGAATGTATTTAGAAAAATAAACAAATAGGGGTTCCGCGCACATTTCCCCGAA
AAGTGCCAC
Features (pLannotate 1.2.2; 14 found; start..end, strand, type, name):
     30..458     -  rep_origin     f1 ori (sequence partly withheld): f1 bacteriophage origin of replication; arrow indicates direction of (+) strand synthesis
    463..620     -  CDS            lacZα (fragment): LacZα fragment of β-galactosidase; lacZ fragment
    623..641     +  promoter       T7 promoter: promoter for bacteriophage T7 RNA polymerase
    650..696     +  misc_feature   MCS (fragment): pBluescript multiple cloning site
   1085..1152    +  misc_RNA       tracrRNA (fragment): trans-activating CRISPR RNA for the Streptococcus pyogenes CRISPR/Cas9 system
   1213..1277    +  misc_feature   MCS (fragment): pBluescript multiple cloning site
   1289..1307    -  promoter       T3 promoter: promoter for bacteriophage T3 RNA polymerase
   1352..1368    -  protein_bind   lac operator: The lac repressor binds to the lac operator to inhibit transcription in E. coli. This inhibition can be relieved by adding lactose or isopropyl-β-D-thiogalactopyranoside (IPTG). lac repressor encoded by lacI
   1376..1406    -  promoter       lac promoter: promoter for the E. coli lac operon
   1421..1442    -  protein_bind   CAP binding site: CAP binding activates transcription in the presence of cAMP. E. coli catabolite activator protein
   1455..1547    -  CDS            lacI (fragment): lac repressor; lacI; The lac repressor binds to the lac operator to inhibit transcription in E. coli. This inhibition can be relieved by adding lactose or isopropyl-β-D-thiogalactopyranoside (IPTG).
   1730..2318    -  rep_origin     ori: high-copy-number ColE1/pMB1/pBR322/pUC origin of replication
   2489..3349    -  CDS            AmpR: β-lactamase; bla; confers resistance to ampicillin, carbenicillin, and related antibiotics
   3350..3454    -  promoter       AmpR promoter: bla
