[The description below was written by a language model from this plasmid's Addgene catalogue record and pLannotate feature annotations shown in this document.]
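Description:
pKSB-AeU6-2gRNA is a small (about 3.5 kb) guide-RNA expression module built in pKSB-, a pBluescript-type cloning backbone. It is propagated in E. coli as a high-copy plasmid through a ColE1/pUC origin and selected with ampicillin via the β-lactamase gene and its native promoter. Other standard pBluescript elements are also present. These include an f1 phage origin, the lac promoter/operator region with a lacZα fragment, and T7 and T3 promoters flanking the split remnants of the multiple cloning site into which the insert was placed.

The payload is a CRISPR guide RNA cassette intended for the mosquito Aedes aegypti. According to the catalogue record, transcription is driven by the Aedes aegypti U6 promoter of gene AAEL017774. U6 promoters are RNA polymerase III promoters suited to producing short, uncapped transcripts. This promoter was not recognised by the automated annotation, but it presumably occupies the unannotated stretch between the upstream MCS fragment and the annotated Streptococcus pyogenes tracrRNA-derived scaffold. The scaffold indicates that the guides are designed for SpCas9. Protospacers are cloned into BbsI sites upstream of the scaffold, giving a complete single guide RNA. The whole promoter–gRNA unit is flanked by BsaI sites that are retained after cloning, so the finished module can be moved into larger multi-part constructs by Golden Gate assembly. The name suggests a "2gRNA" arrangement, but the record does not explain this, and only one scaffold is annotated. The plasmid carries no Cas9 or mosquito transformation marker. It serves as a gRNA donor or building block for genome editing in Aedes aegypti, and was deposited in connection with work on genetic sexing strains for mosquito control.
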