Addgene plasmid #183913: pKSB-AeU6-2gRNA
Purpose: gRNA-expressing plasmid under Aedres aegypti AAEL017774 U6 promoter
Depositing lab: Eric Marois. Depositing organization: CNRS UPR 9022, INSERM U1257, Réponse immunitaire chez le moustique anophèle vecteur du paludisme. Publication: Combining two genetic sexing strains allows sorting of non-transgenic males for Aedes genetic control. Lutrat C, Burckbuchler M, Olmo RP, Beugnon R, Fontaine A, Akbari OS, Argiles-Herrero R, Baldet T, Bouyer J, Marois E. Commun Biol. 2023 Jun 16;6(1):646. doi: 10.1038/s42003-023-05030-7. PubMed 37328568.
Backbone
  Vector backbone: pKSB- (Addgene #62540)
  Backbone size w/o insert (bp): 2961
Growth in bacteria
  Bacterial resistance: Ampicillin, 100 μg/mL
  Growth temperature: 37°C
  Growth strain: DH5alpha
  Copy number: High Copy
Gene/Insert
  Gene/Insert name: gRNA scaffold for protospacer cloning into BbsI sites
  Promoter: Aedes aegypti U6 promoter (AAEL017774)
  Cloning method: Restriction Enzyme; 5′ cloning site BsaI (Golden Gate Cloning) (not destroyed); 3′ cloning site BsaI (Golden Gate Cloning) (not destroyed)
  Sequencing primers: 5′ M13F; 3′ M13R
Terms and licenses: Academic/Nonprofit Terms; Industry Terms: Not Available to Industry
Depositor comments: to express a gRNA in Aedes aegypti. Module can be incorporated in a GoldenGate assembly using the BsaI sites. Please visit https://doi.org/10.1101/2022.03.11.483912 for bioRxiv preprint.
How to cite: pKSB-AeU6-2gRNA was a gift from Eric Marois (Addgene plasmid # 183913 ; http://n2t.net/addgene:183913 ; RRID:Addgene_183913)
